Addgene plasmid #61329: pCri-6b
Purpose: Protein expression.
Depositing lab: F Xavier Gomis-Ruth. Depositing organization: Institut de Biologia Molecular de Barcelona (IBMB-CSIC). Publication: The pCri System: A Vector Collection for Recombinant Protein Expression and Purification. Goulas T, Cuppari A, Garcia-Castellanos R, Snipas S, Glockshuber R, Arolas JL, Gomis-Ruth FX. PLoS One. 2014 Nov 11;9(11):e112643. doi: 10.1371/journal.pone.0112643. eCollection 2014. PONE-D-14-36402 PubMed 25386923.
Backbone
  Vector backbone: pET
  Total vector size (bp): 6700
  Vector type: Bacterial Expression
Growth in bacteria
  Bacterial resistance: Kanamycin, 50 μg/mL
  Growth temperature: 37°C
  Growth strain: DH5alpha
  Copy number: Low Copy
Gene/Insert
  Gene/Insert name: Green fluorescent protein
  Tag / fusion protein: His-tag (N terminal on insert); GST-tag (N terminal on insert); His-tag (C terminal on insert)
Terms and licenses: Academic/Nonprofit Terms; Industry Terms: Not Available to Industry
How to cite: pCri-6b was a gift from F Xavier Gomis-Ruth (Addgene plasmid # 61329 ; http://n2t.net/addgene:61329 ; RRID:Addgene_61329)
