[The description below was written by a language model from this plasmid's Addgene catalogue record and the feature table of its GenBank file.]
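Description:
pCri-6b is a bacterial expression plasmid from the pCri vector collection, a set of constructs designed for recombinant protein production and purification. It is built on a pET backbone, has a recorded total size of about 6.7 kb, confers kanamycin resistance and is listed as low copy. The available sequence record covers only about 1.6 kb spanning the fusion cassette, so the promoter, terminator, origin of replication and resistance gene are not annotated. pET vectors generally rely on T7 promoter-driven expression in hosts supplying T7 RNA polymerase, but the record does not confirm this for pCri-6b.

The annotated region encodes a single fusion arrangement: an N-terminal 6xHis tag, followed by Schistosoma japonicum glutathione S-transferase (GST), a tobacco etch virus (TEV) protease recognition site, a fluorescent protein coding sequence, and a C-terminal 6xHis tag. GST can aid solubility and permits capture on glutathione resin, while the His tags permit immobilised metal affinity chromatography. The TEV site allows the N-terminal His-GST portion to be cleaved from the downstream protein after purification, leaving the C-terminal His tag attached. The catalogue entry names the insert as green fluorescent protein, whereas the automated feature annotation labels the same open reading frame as mammalian codon-optimised enhanced YFP. These variants are closely related, and the record does not resolve which it is. The fluorescent protein may serve as a visible reporter or placeholder to be replaced by a gene of interest, though the record states only that the purpose is protein expression.
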