LOCUS       Exported 1612 bp ds-DNA linear SYN 19-MAY-2021
DEFINITION  Protein expression..
ACCESSION   .
VERSION     .
KEYWORDS    pCri-6b
SOURCE      synthetic DNA construct
  ORGANISM  synthetic DNA construct
REFERENCE   1 (bases 1 to 1612)
  AUTHORS   Goulas T, Cuppari A, Garcia-Castellanos R, Snipas S, Glockshuber R,
            Arolas JL, Gomis-Ruth FX
  TITLE     The pCri System: A Vector Collection for Recombinant Protein
            Expression and Purification.
  JOURNAL   PLoS One. 2014 Nov 11;9(11):e112643. doi:
            10.1371/journal.pone.0112643. eCollection 2014.
  PUBMED    25386923
REFERENCE   2 (bases 1 to 1612)
  AUTHORS   .
  TITLE     Direct Submission
  JOURNAL   Exported May 19, 2021 from SnapGene Server 1.1.58
            http://www.snapgene.com
FEATURES             Location/Qualifiers
     source          1..1612
                     /organism="synthetic DNA construct"
                     /mol_type="other DNA"
     CDS             34..51
                     /codon_start=1
                     /product="6xHis affinity tag"
                     /label=6xHis
                     /translation="HHHHHH"
     CDS             70..720
                     /codon_start=1
                     /product="glutathione S-transferase from Schistosoma
                     japonicum"
                     /label=GST
                     /translation="MSPILGYWKIKGLVQPTRLLLEYLEEKYEEHLYERDEGDKWRNKK
                     FELGLEFPNLPYYIDGDVKLTQSMAIIRYIADKHNMLGGCPKERAEISMLEGAVLDIRY
                     GVSRIAYSKDFETLKVDFLSKLPEMLKMFEDRLCHKTYLNGDHVTHPDFMLYDALDVVL
                     YMDPMCLDAFPKLVCFKKRIEAIPQIDKYLKSSKYIAWPLQGWQATFGGGDHPP"
     primer_bind     681..703
                     /label=pGEX 5'
                     /note="pGEX vectors, Glutathione-S-transferase, forward
                     primer"
     CDS             757..777
                     /codon_start=1
                     /product="tobacco etch virus (TEV) protease recognition and
                     cleavage site"
                     /label=TEV site
                     /translation="ENLYFQG"
     CDS             793..1509
                     /codon_start=1
                     /product="enhanced YFP"
                     /label=EYFP
                     /note="mammalian codon-optimized"
                     /translation="VSKGEELFTGVVPILVELDGDVNGHKFSVSGEGEGDATYGKLTLK
                     FICTTGKLPVPWPTLVTTFGYGLQCFARYPDHMKQHDFFKSAMPEGYVQERTIFFKDDG
                     NYKTRAEVKFEGDTLVNRIELKGIDFKEDGNILGHKLEYNYNSHNVYIMADKQKNGIKV
                     NFKIRHNIEDGSVQLADHYQQNTPIGDGPVLLPDNHYLSTQSALSKDPNEKRDHMVLLE
                     FVTAAGITLGMDELYK"
     primer_bind     complement(835..856)
                     /label=EGFP-N
                     /note="EGFP, reverse primer"
     primer_bind     complement(1096..1115)
                     /label=EXFP-R
                     /note="For distinguishing EGFP variants, reverse primer"
     primer_bind     1443..1464
                     /label=EGFP-C
                     /note="EGFP, forward primer"
     CDS             1562..1579
                     /codon_start=1
                     /product="6xHis affinity tag"
                     /label=6xHis
                     /translation="HHHHHH"
ORIGIN
        1 tgtttaactt taagaaggag atataccatg aaacatcacc atcaccatca caacactagt
       61 agcaattcca tgtcccctat actaggttat tggaaaatta agggccttgt gcaacccact
      121 cgacttcttt tggaatatct tgaagaaaaa tatgaagagc atttgtatga gcgcgatgaa
      181 ggtgataaat ggcgaaacaa aaagtttgaa ttgggtttgg agtttcccaa tcttccttat
      241 tatattgatg gtgatgttaa attaacacag tctatggcca tcatacgtta tatagctgac
      301 aagcacaaca tgttgggtgg ttgtccaaaa gagcgtgcag agatttcaat gcttgaagga
      361 gcggttttgg atattagata cggtgtttcg agaattgcat atagtaaaga ctttgaaact
      421 ctcaaagttg attttcttag caagctacct gaaatgctga aaatgttcga agatcgttta
      481 tgtcataaaa catatttaaa tggtgatcat gtaacccatc ctgacttcat gttgtatgac
      541 gctcttgatg ttgttttata catggaccca atgtgcctgg atgcgttccc aaaattagtt
      601 tgttttaaaa aacgtattga agctatccca caaattgata agtacttgaa atccagcaag
      661 tatatagcat ggcctttgca gggctggcaa gccacgtttg gtggtggcga ccatcctcca
      721 actagtggat ctggtggtgg tggcggatcc atgagcgaga atctttattt tcagggccat
      781 atggctagca aagtgagcaa gggcgaggag ctgttcaccg gggtggtgcc catcctggtc
      841 gagctggacg gcgacgtaaa cggccacaag ttcagcgtgt ccggcgaggg cgagggcgat
      901 gccacctacg gcaagctgac cctgaagttc atctgcacca ccggcaagct gcccgtgccc
      961 tggcccaccc tcgtgaccac cttcggctac ggcctgcagt gcttcgcccg ctaccccgac
     1021 cacatgaagc agcacgactt cttcaagtcc gccatgcccg aaggctacgt ccaggagcgc
     1081 accatcttct tcaaggacga cggcaactac aagacccgcg ccgaggtgaa gttcgagggc
     1141 gacaccctgg tgaaccgcat cgagctgaag ggcatcgact tcaaggagga cggcaacatc
     1201 ctggggcaca agctggagta caactacaac agccacaacg tctatatcat ggccgacaag
     1261 cagaagaacg gcatcaaggt gaacttcaag atccgccaca acatcgagga cggcagcgtg
     1321 cagctcgccg accactacca gcagaacacc cccatcggcg acggccccgt gctgctgccc
     1381 gacaaccact acctgagcac ccagtccgcc ctgagcaaag accccaacga gaagcgcgat
     1441 cacatggtcc tgctggagtt cgtgaccgcc gccgggatca ctctcggcat ggacgagctg
     1501 tacaagtaag gtaccggatc cgaattcgag ctccgtcgac aagcttgcgg ccgcactcga
     1561 gcaccaccac caccaccact gagatccggc tgctaacaaa gcccgaaagg ag
//
