>Addgene plasmid #61329 | pCri-6b | addgene partial sequence | sequence record 101339 | EGFP-N 5'-CGTCGCCGTCCAGCTCGACCAG-3'
TCTAGAAATAATTTTGTTTAACTTTAAGAAGGAGATATACCATGAAACATCACCATCACCATCACAACAC
TAGTAGCAATTCCATGTCCCCTATACTAGGTTATTGGAAAATTAAGGGCCTTGTGCAACCCACTCGACTT
CTTTTGGAATATCTTGAAGAAAAATATGAAGAGCATTTGTATGAGCGCGATGAAGGTGATAAATGGCGAA
ACAAAAAGTTTGAATTGGGTTTGGAGTTTCCCAATCTTCCTTATTATATTGATGGTGATGTTAAATTAAC
ACAGTCTATGGCCATCATACGTTATATAGCTGACAAGCACAACATGTTGGGTGGTTGTCCAAAAGAGCGT
GCAGAGATTTCAATGCTTGAAGGAGCGGTTTTGGATATTAGATACGGTGTTTCGAGAATTGCATATAGTA
AAGACTTTGAAACTCTCAAAGTTGATTTTCTTAGCAAGCTACCTGAAATGCTGAAAATGTTCGAAGATCG
TTTATGTCATAAAACATATTTAAATGGTGATCATGTAACCCATCCTGACTTCATGTTGTATGACGCTCTT
GATGTTGTTTTATACATGGACCCAATGTGCCTGGATGCGTTCCCAAAATTAGTTTGTTTTAAAAAACGTA
TTGAAGCTATCCCACAAATTGATAAGTACTTGAAATCCAGCAAGTATATAGCATGGCCTTTGCAGGGCTG
GCAAGCCACGTTTGGTGGTGGCGACCATCCTCCAACTAGTGGATCTGGTGGTGGTGGCGGATCCATGAGC
GAGAATCTTTATTTTCAGGGCCATATGGCTAGCAAAGTGAGC
