>Addgene plasmid #61329 | pCri-6b | addgene partial sequence | sequence record 101340 | EGFP-C 5'-CATGGTCCTGCTGGAGTTCGTG-3'
GGTACCGGATCCGAATTCGAGCTCCGTCGACAAGCTTGCGGCCGCACTCGAGCACCACCACCACCACCAC
TGAGATCCGGCTGCTAACAAAGCCCGAAAGGAAGCTGAGTTGGCTGCTGCCACCGCTGAGCAATAACTAG
CATAACCCCTTGGGGCCTCTAAACGGGTCTTGAGGGGTTTTTTGCTGAAAGGAGGAACTATATCCGGATT
GGCGAATGGG
[124 nt withheld, positions 221-344]
C
[91 nt withheld, positions 346-436]
A
[49 nt withheld, positions 438-486]
CCTTTGACGTTGGAGTCCACGTTCTTTAATAGTGGACTCTTGTTCCAAACTGGAACAACACTCAACCCTA
TCTCGGTCTATTCTTTTGATTTATAAGGGATTTTGTCGATTTCGGCCTATTGGTTAAAAAATGAGCTGAT
TTAACAAAAATTTAACGCGAATTTTAACAAAATATTAACGCTTACAATTTAGGTGGCACTTTTCGGGGAA
ATGTGCGCGGAACCCCTATTTG
